Addgene plasmid #220573: LT3GEPIR-HDACshRNA
Purpose: To inducibly knockdown HDAC3 expression
Depositing lab: Sean Lee. Depositing organization: Tulane University.
Backbone
  Vector backbone: LT3GEPIR
  Backbone manufacturer: Dr. Johannes Zuber
  Vector type: Lentiviral
  Selectable markers: Puromycin
Growth in bacteria
  Bacterial resistance: Ampicillin, 100 μg/mL
  Growth temperature: 37°C
  Growth strain: NEB Stable
  Copy number: High Copy
Gene/Insert
  Gene/Insert name: HDAC3 shRNA
  gRNA/shRNA sequence: CCTTCCACAAATACGGAAATT
  Species: H. sapiens (human)
  Insert size (bp): 125
  Entrez Gene: HDAC3 (a.k.a. HD3, KDAC3, RPD3, RPD3-2)
  Promoter: TRE3G (TetOP) promoter
  Cloning method: Restriction Enzyme; 5′ cloning site XhoI (not destroyed); 3′ cloning site EcoRI (not destroyed)
  Sequencing primers: 5′ TGTTTGAATGAGGCTTCAGTAC; 3′ CAGCGGGGCTGCTAAAGCGCATGC
Terms and licenses: Academic/Nonprofit Terms; Industry Terms: Not Available to Industry
How to cite: LT3GEPIR-HDACshRNA was a gift from Sean Lee (Addgene plasmid # 220573 ; http://n2t.net/addgene:220573 ; RRID:Addgene_220573)
