[The description below was written by a language model from this plasmid's Addgene catalogue record and pLannotate feature annotations shown in this document.]
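Description:
LT3GEPIR-HDACshRNA is a third-generation-style, self-inactivating HIV-1 lentiviral vector built on the LT3GEPIR backbone for doxycycline-inducible knockdown of human HDAC3. In bacteria it is maintained as a high-copy plasmid through a ColE1/pUC-type origin and selected with ampicillin (AmpR); an f1 origin, an SV40 origin and remnants of lac/lacZα cloning sequences are also annotated in the backbone. The viral portion comprises an RSV promoter fused to a truncated 5' LTR, which drives genomic RNA production in packaging cells, followed by the Ψ packaging signal, RRE and cPPT/CTS, with a WPRE, a ΔU3 3' LTR and an SV40 polyadenylation signal at the downstream end.

The payload is an all-in-one Tet-On system. The TRE3G promoter drives a transcript encoding EGFP, with the HDAC3 shRNA placed downstream of it, cloned between XhoI and EcoRI sites as a 125 bp insert. The annotated 3' miR-30a flanking sequence indicates that the hairpin is embedded in a microRNA-type scaffold and processed from the 3' region of the EGFP transcript, so green fluorescence reports shRNA induction. A second, constitutive cassette uses the mouse PGK promoter to express puromycin N-acetyltransferase and, via an EMCV IRES, the reverse tetracycline transactivator rtTA3. Transduced cells can therefore be selected with puromycin and already carry the transactivator, which activates TRE3G only when doxycycline is present. The construct is intended for generating stable human cell populations in which HDAC3 depletion can be switched on by the inducer and monitored by EGFP.
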