Features (pLannotate 1.2.2; 32 found; start..end, strand, type, name):
      1..41      +  rep_origin     RSF ori (fragment): Plasmids containing the RSF 1030 origin of replication can be propagated in E. coli cells that contain additional plasmids with compatible origins.
     43..135     +  CDS            lacI (fragment): lac repressor; lacI; The lac repressor binds to the lac operator to inhibit transcription in E. coli. This inhibition can be relieved by adding lactose or isopropyl-β-D-thiogalactopyranoside (IPTG).
    148..169     +  protein_bind   CAP binding site: CAP binding activates transcription in the presence of cAMP. E. coli catabolite activator protein
    184..214     +  promoter       lac promoter: promoter for the E. coli lac operon
    222..238     +  protein_bind   lac operator: The lac repressor binds to the lac operator to inhibit transcription in E. coli. This inhibition can be relieved by adding lactose or isopropyl-β-D-thiogalactopyranoside (IPTG). lac repressor encoded by lacI
    283..301     +  promoter       T3 promoter: promoter for bacteriophage T3 RNA polymerase
    329..555     +  promoter       RSV promoter: Rous sarcoma virus enhancer/promoter
    556..736     +  LTR            5' LTR (truncated): truncated 5' long terminal repeat (LTR) from HIV-1
    783..908     +  misc_feature   HIV-1 Ψ: packaging signal of human immunodeficiency virus type 1
    892..1255    +  CDS            HIV-1 gag (fragment): gag protein from human immunodeficiency virus 1; gag
   1401..1634    +  misc_feature   RRE: The Rev response element (RRE) of HIV-1 allows for Rev-dependent mRNA export from the nucleus to the cytoplasm.
   2011..2111    +  CDS            Rev (fragment): human immunodeficiency virus 1 (HIV-1) Rev protein; rev; enhances nuclear export of unspliced and incompletely spliced viral mRNAs
   2130..2247    +  misc_feature   cPPT/CTS: central polypurine tract and central termination sequence of HIV-1
   2263..2641    +  promoter       TRE3G promoter: 3rd-generation Tet-responsive promoter that can be activated by binding of Tet-On® 3G
   2665..3384    +  CDS            EGFP: the original enhanced GFP (Yang et al., 1996) mammalian codon-optimized
   3620..3747    +  ncRNA          3' miR-30a: sequence downstream of the 71-nt precursor of the human miR-30a microRNA (Zeng et al., 2002) miRNA
   3772..4271    +  promoter       PGK promoter: mouse phosphoglycerate kinase 1 promoter
   4292..4891    +  CDS            PuroR: puromycin N-acetyltransferase; pac from Streptomyces alboniger; confers resistance to puromycin
   5057..5519    +  misc_feature   IRES: internal ribosome entry site (IRES) of the encephalomyocarditis virus (EMCV)
   5542..6230    +  CDS            rtTA3 (fragment): reverse tetracycline transactivator 3 activates expression from Tet-responsive promoters in the presence of doxycycline
   6160..6270    +  CDS            VP48: 3 tandem repeats of the minimal activation domain of herpes simplex virus VP16 (Cheng et al., 2013)
   6325..6913    +  misc_feature   WPRE: woodchuck hepatitis virus posttranscriptional regulatory element
   6930..7118    +  CDS            nef (fragment): NEF_HV1Z2 - Experimental evidence at protein level: Swiss-Prot protein existence level 1. Extracellular Nef protein targets CD4(+) T-lymphocytes for apoptosis by interacting with CXCR4 surface receptors. From Human immunodeficiency virus type 1 group M subtype D (isolate Z2/CDC-Z34) (HIV-1).
   7120..7353    +  LTR            3' LTR (ΔU3): self-inactivating 3' long terminal repeat (LTR) from HIV-1
   7425..7546    +  polyA_signal   SV40 poly(A) signal: SV40 polyadenylation signal
   7586..7721    +  rep_origin     SV40 ori: SV40 origin of replication
   7742..7760    -  promoter       T7 promoter: promoter for bacteriophage T7 RNA polymerase
   7768..7923    +  CDS            lacZα (fragment): LacZα fragment of β-galactosidase; lacZ fragment
   7928..8356    +  rep_origin     f1 ori (sequence partly withheld): f1 bacteriophage origin of replication; arrow indicates direction of (+) strand synthesis
   8409..8513    +  promoter       AmpR promoter: bla
   8514..9374    +  CDS            AmpR: β-lactamase; bla; confers resistance to ampicillin, carbenicillin, and related antibiotics
   9545..10133   +  rep_origin     ori: high-copy-number ColE1/pMB1/pBR322/pUC origin of replication
>Addgene plasmid #220573 | LT3GEPIR-HDACshRNA | addgene full sequence | sequence record 437932 | Addgene NGS Result
AACGACCGAGCGCAGCGAGTCAGTGAGCGAGGAAGCGGAAGAGCGCCCAATACGCAAACCGCCTCTCCCC
GCGCGTTGGCCGATTCATTAATGCAGCTGGCACGACAGGTTTCCCGACTGGAAAGCGGGCAGTGAGCGCA
ACGCAATTAATGTGAGTTAGCTCACTCATTAGGCACCCCAGGCTTTACACTTTATGCTTCCGGCTCGTAT
GTTGTGTGGAATTGTGAGCGGATAACAATTTCACACAGGAAACAGCTATGACCATGATTACGCCAAGCGC
GCAATTAACCCTCACTAAAGGGAACAAAAGCTGGAGCTGCAAGCTTAATGTAGTCTTATGCAATACTCTT
GTAGTCTTGCAACATGGTAACGATGAGTTAGCAACATGCCTTACAAGGAGAGAAAAAGCACCGTGCATGC
CGATTGGTGGAAGTAAGGTGGTACGATCGTGCCTTATTAGGAAGGCAACAGACGGGTCTGACATGGATTG
GACGAACCACTGAATTGCCGCATTGCAGAGATATTGTATTTAAGTGCCTAGCTCGATACATAAACGGGTC
TCTCTGGTTAGACCAGATCTGAGCCTGGGAGCTCTCTGGCTAACTAGGGAACCCACTGCTTAAGCCTCAA
TAAAGCTTGCCTTGAGTGCTTCAAGTAGTGTGTGCCCGTCTGTTGTGTGACTCTGGTAACTAGAGATCCC
TCAGACCCTTTTAGTCAGTGTGGAAAATCTCTAGCAGTGGCGCCCGAACAGGGACTTGAAAGCGAAAGGG
AAACCAGAGGAGCTCTCTCGACGCAGGACTCGGCTTGCTGAAGCGCGCACGGCAAGAGGCGAGGGGCGGC
GACTGGTGAGTACGCCAAAAATTTTGACTAGCGGAGGCTAGAAGGAGAGAGATGGGTGCGAGAGCGTCAG
TATTAAGCGGGGGAGAATTAGATCGCGATGGGAAAAAATTCGGTTAAGGCCAGGGGGAAAGAAAAAATAT
AAATTAAAACATATAGTATGGGCAAGCAGGGAGCTAGAACGATTCGCAGTTAATCCTGGCCTGTTAGAAA
CATCAGAAGGCTGTAGACAAATACTGGGACAGCTACAACCATCCCTTCAGACAGGATCAGAAGAACTTAG
ATCATTATATAATACAGTAGCAACCCTCTATTGTGTGCATCAAAGGATAGAGATAAAAGACACCAAGGAA
GCTTTAGACAAGATAGAGGAAGAGCAAAACAAAAGTAAGACCACCGCACAGCAAGCGGCCGCTGATCTTC
AGACCTGGAGGAGGAGATATGAGGGACAATTGGAGAAGTGAATTATATAAATATAAAGTAGTAAAAATTG
AACCATTAGGAGTAGCACCCACCAAGGCAAAGAGAAGAGTGGTGCAGAGAGAAAAAAGAGCAGTGGGAAT
AGGAGCTTTGTTCCTTGGGTTCTTGGGAGCAGCAGGAAGCACTATGGGCGCAGCGTCAATGACGCTGACG
GTACAGGCCAGACAATTATTGTCTGGTATAGTGCAGCAGCAGAACAATTTGCTGAGGGCTATTGAGGCGC
AACAGCATCTGTTGCAACTCACAGTCTGGGGCATCAAGCAGCTCCAGGCAAGAATCCTGGCTGTGGAAAG
ATACCTAAAGGATCAACAGCTCCTGGGGATTTGGGGTTGCTCTGGAAAACTCATTTGCACCACTGCTGTG
CCTTGGAATGCTAGTTGGAGTAATAAATCTCTGGAACAGATTTGGAATCACACGACCTGGATGGAGTGGG
ACAGAGAAATTAACAATTACACAAGCTTAATACACTCCTTAATTGAAGAATCGCAAAACCAGCAAGAAAA
GAATGAACAAGAATTATTGGAATTAGATAAATGGGCAAGTTTGTGGAATTGGTTTAACATAACAAATTGG
CTGTGGTATATAAAATTATTCATAATGATAGTAGGAGGCTTGGTAGGTTTAAGAATAGTTTTTGCTGTAC
TTTCTATAGTGAATAGAGTTAGGCAGGGATATTCACCATTATCGTTTCAGACCCACCTCCCAACCCCGAG
GGGACCCGACAGGCCCGAAGGAATAGAAGAAGAAGGTGGAGAGAGAGACAGAGACAGATCCATTCGATTA
GTGAACGGATCTCGACGGTATCGGTTAACTTTTAAAAGAAAAGGGGGGATTGGGGGGTACAGTGCAGGGG
AAAGAATAGTAGACATAATAGCAACAGACATACAAACTAAAGAATTACAAAAACAAATTACAAAAATTCA
AAATTTTATCGATTCTAGATTCGAGTTTACTCCCTATCAGTGATAGAGAACGTATGAAGAGTTTACTCCC
TATCAGTGATAGAGAACGTATGCAGACTTTACTCCCTATCAGTGATAGAGAACGTATAAGGAGTTTACTC
CCTATCAGTGATAGAGAACGTATGACCAGTTTACTCCCTATCAGTGATAGAGAACGTATCTACAGTTTAC
TCCCTATCAGTGATAGAGAACGTATATCCAGTTTACTCCCTATCAGTGATAGAGAACGTATAAGCTTTAG
GCGTGTACGGTGGGCGCCTATAAAAGCAGAGCTCGTTTAGTGAACCGTCAGATCGCCTGGAGCAATTCCA
CAACACTTTTGTCTTATACCAACTTTCCGTACCACTTCCTACCCTCGTAAAGTCGAGCTTGCGTTGGATC
CACCATGGTGAGCAAGGGCGAGGAGCTGTTCACCGGGGTGGTGCCCATCCTGGTCGAGCTGGACGGCGAC
GTAAACGGCCACAAGTTCAGCGTGTCTGGCGAGGGCGAGGGCGATGCCACCTACGGCAAGCTGACCCTGA
AGTTCATCTGCACCACCGGCAAGCTGCCCGTGCCCTGGCCCACCCTCGTGACCACCCTGACCTACGGCGT
GCAGTGCTTCAGCCGCTACCCCGACCACATGAAGCAGCACGACTTCTTCAAGTCCGCCATGCCCGAAGGC
TACGTCCAGGAGCGCACCATCTTCTTCAAGGACGACGGCAACTACAAGACCCGCGCCGAGGTGAAGTTCG
AGGGCGACACCCTGGTGAACCGCATCGAGCTGAAGGGCATCGACTTCAAGGAGGACGGCAACATCCTGGG
GCACAAGCTGGAGTACAACTACAACAGCCACAACGTCTATATCATGGCCGACAAGCAGAAGAACGGCATC
AAGGCGAACTTCAAGATCCGCCACAACATCGAGGACGGCAGCGTGCAGCTCGCCGACCACTACCAGCAGA
ACACCCCCATCGGCGACGGCCCCGTGCTGCTGCCCGACAACCACTACCTGAGCACCCAGTCCGCCCTGAG
CAAAGACCCCAACGAGAAGCGCGATCACATGGTCCTGCTGGAGTTCGTGACCGCCGCCGGGATCACTCTC
GGCATGGACGAGCTGTACAAGTAATGACGTACGGCGGCCGCCTCGACTAGGGATAACAGGGTAATTGTTT
GAATGAGGCTTCAGTACTTTACAGAATCGTTGCCTGCACATCTTGGAAACACTTGCTGGGATTACTTCGA
CTTCTTAACCCAACAGAAGGCTCGAGAAGGTATATTGCTGTTGACAGTGAGCGACCTTCCACAAATACGG
AAATTTAGTGAAGCCACAGATGTAAATTTCCGTATTTGTGGAAGGGTGCCTACTGCCTCGGACTTCAAGG
GGTCTAGAATTCGAGCAATTATCTTGTTTACTAAAACTGAATACCTTGCTATCTCTTTGATACATTTTTA
CAAAGCTGAATTAAAATGGTATAAATTAAATCACTTTTTTCAATTGACGCGTAATTCTACCGGGTAGGGG
AGGCGCTTTTCCCAAGGCAGTCTGGAGCATGCGCTTTAGCAGCCCCGCTGGGCACTTGGCGCTACACAAG
TGGCCTCTGGCCTCGCACACATTCCACATCCACCGGTAGGCGCCAACCGGCTCCGTTCTTTGGTGGCCCC
TTCGCGCCACCTTCTACTCCTCCCCTAGTCAGGAAGTTCCCCCCCGCCCCGCAGCTCGCGTCGTGCAGGA
CGTGACAAATGGAAGTAGCACGTCTCACTAGTCTCGTGCAGATGGACAGCACCGCTGAGCAATGGAAGCG
GGTAGGCCTTTGGGGCAGCGGCCAATAGCAGCTTTGCTCCTTCGCTTTCTGGGCTCAGAGGCTGGGAAGG
GGTGGGTCCGGGGGCGGGCTCAGGGGCGGGCTCAGGGGCGGGGCGGGCGCCCGAAGGTCCTCCGGAGGCC
CGGCATTCTGCACGCTTCAAAAGCGCACGTCTGCCGCGCTGTTCTCCTCTTCCTCATCTCCGGGCCTTTC
GACCTGCAGCCCAAGCTTACCATGACCGAGTACAAGCCCACGGTGCGCCTCGCCACCCGCGACGACGTCC
CCAGGGCCGTACGCACCCTCGCCGCCGCGTTCGCCGACTACCCCGCCACGCGCCACACCGTCGATCCGGA
CCGCCACATCGAGCGGGTCACCGAGCTGCAAGAACTCTTCCTCACGCGCGTCGGGCTCGACATCGGCAAG
GTGTGGGTCGCGGACGACGGCGCCGCGGTGGCGGTCTGGACCACGCCGGAGAGCGTCGAAGCGGGGGCGG
TGTTCGCCGAGATCGGCCCGCGCATGGCCGAGTTGAGCGGTTCCCGGCTGGCCGCGCAGCAACAGATGGA
AGGCCTCCTGGCGCCGCACCGGCCCAAGGAGCCCGCGTGGTTCCTGGCCACCGTCGGCGTCTCGCCCGAC
CACCAGGGCAAGGGTCTGGGCAGCGCCGTCGTGCTCCCCGGAGTGGAGGCGGCCGAGCGCGCCGGGGTGC
CCGCCTTCCTGGAGACCTCCGCGCCCCGCAACCTCCCCTTCTACGAGCGGCTCGGCTTCACCGTCACCGC
CGACGTCGAGGTGCCCGAAGGACCGCGCACCTGGTGCATGACCCGCAAGCCCGGTGCCTGACGCCCGCCC
CACGACCCGCAGCGCCCGACCGAAAGGAGCGCACGACCCCATGCATCCAATTCCGCCCCCCCCCCCTAAC
GTTACTGGCCGAAGCCGCTTGGAATAAGGCCGGTGTGCGTTTGTCTATATGTTATTTTCCACCATATTGC
CGTCTTTTGGCAATGTGAGGGCCCGGAAACCTGGCCCTGTCTTCTTGACGAGCATTCCTAGGGGTCTTTC
CCCTCTCGCCAAAGGAATGCAAGGTCTGTTGAATGTCGTGAAGGAAGCAGTTCCTCTGGAAGCTTCTTGA
AGACAAACAACGTCTGTAGCGACCCTTTGCAGGCAGCGGAACCCCCCACCTGGCGACAGGTGCCTCTGCG
GCCAAAAGCCACGTGTATAAGATACACCTGCAAAGGCGGCACAACCCCAGTGCCACGTTGTGAGTTGGAT
AGTTGTGGAAAGAGTCAAATGGCTCTCCTCAAGCGTATTCAACAAGGGGCTGAAGGATGCCCAGAAGGTA
CCCCATTGTATGGGATCTGATCTGGGGCCTCGGTGCACATGCTTTACATGTGTTTAGTCGAGGTTAAAAA
AACGTCTAGGCCCCCCGAACCACGGGGACGTGGTTTTCCTTTGAAAAACACGATGATAATATGGCCACAA
CCATGAGTAGACTGGACAAGAGCAAAGTCATAAACGGAGCTCTGGAATTACTCAATGGTGTCGGTATCGA
AGGCCTGACGACAAGGAAACTCGCTCAAAAGCTGGGAGTTGAGCAGCCTACCCTGTACTGGCACGTGAAG
AACAAGCGGGCCCTGCTCGATGCCCTGCCAATCGAGATGCTGGACAGGCATCATACCCACTTCTGCCCCC
TGGAAGGCGAGTCATGGCAAGACTTTCTGCGGAACAACGCCAAGTCATACCGCTGTGCTCTCCTCTCACA
TCGCGACGGGGCTAAAGTGCATCTCGGCACCCGCCCAACAGAGAAACAGTACGAAACCCTGGAAAATCAG
CTCGCGTTCCTGTGTCAGCAAGGCTTCTCCCTGGAGAACGCACTGTACGCTCTGTCCGCCGTGGGCCACT
TTACACTGGGCTGCGTATTGGAGGAACAGGAGCATCAAGTAGCAAAAGAGGAAAGAGAGACACCTACCAC
CGATTCTATGCCCCCACTTCTGAGACAAGCAATTGAGCTGTTCGACCGGCAGGGAGCCGAACCTGCCTTC
CTTTTCGGCCTGGAACTAATCATATGTGGCCTGGAGAAACAGCTAAAGTGCGAAAGCGGCGGGCCGACCG
ACGCCCTTGACGATTTTGACTTAGACATGCTCCCAGCCGATGCCCTTGACGACTTTGACCTTGATATGCT
GCCTGCTGACGCTCTTGACGATTTTGACCTTGACATGCTCCCCGGGTAATCCGGACTCGACCTGCAGCCA
AGCTTATCGAAACGCGTCTGGAACAATCAACCTCTGGATTACAAAATTTGTGAAAGATTGACTGGTATTC
TTAACTATGTTGCTCCTTTTACGCTATGTGGATACGCTGCTTTAATGCCTTTGTATCATGCTATTGCTTC
CCGTATGGCTTTCATTTTCTCCTCCTTGTATAAATCCTGGTTGCTGTCTCTTTATGAGGAGTTGTGGCCC
GTTGTCAGGCAACGTGGCGTGGTGTGCACTGTGTTTGCTGACGCAACCCCCACTGGTTGGGGCATTGCCA
CCACCTGTCAGCTCCTTTCCGGGACTTTCGCTTTCCCCCTCCCTATTGCCACGGCGGAACTCATCGCCGC
CTGCCTTGCCCGCTGCTGGACAGGGGCTCGGCTGTTGGGCACTGACAATTCCGTGGTGTTGTCGGGGAAG
CTGACGTCCTTTCCATGGCTGCTCGCCTGTGTTGCCACCTGGATTCTGCGCGGGACGTCCTTCTGCTACG
TCCCTTCGGCCCTCAATCCAGCGGACCTTCCTTCCCGCGGCCTGCTGCCGGCTCTGCGGCCTCTTCCGCG
TCTTCGCCTTCGCCCTCAGACGAGTCGGATCTCCCTTTGGGCCGCCTCCCCGCCTGGAATTAATTCTGCA
GTCGAGACCTAGAAAAACATGGAGCAATCACAAGTAGCAATACAGCAGCTACCAATGCTGATTGTGCCTG
GCTAGAAGCACAAGAGGAGGAGGAGGTGGGTTTTCCAGTCACACCTCAGGTACCTTTAAGACCAATGACT
TACAAGGCAGCTGTAGATCTTAGCCACTTTTTAAAAGAAAAGGGGGGACTGGAAGGGCTAATTCACTCCC
AACGAAGACAAGATCTGCTTTTTGCTTGTACTGGGTCTCTCTGGTTAGACCAGATCTGAGCCTGGGAGCT
CTCTGGCTAACTAGGGAACCCACTGCTTAAGCCTCAATAAAGCTTGCCTTGAGTGCTTCAAGTAGTGTGT
GCCCGTCTGTTGTGTGACTCTGGTAACTAGAGATCCCTCAGACCCTTTTAGTCAGTGTGGAAAATCTCTA
GCAGTAGTAGTTCATGTCATCTTATTATTCAGTATTTATAACTTGCAAAGAAATGAATATCAGAGAGTGA
GAGGAACTTGTTTATTGCAGCTTATAATGGTTACAAATAAAGCAATAGCATCACAAATTTCACAAATAAA
GCATTTTTTTCACTGCATTCTAGTTGTGGTTTGTCCAAACTCATCAATGTATCTTATCATGTCTGGCTCT
AGCTATCCCGCCCCTAACTCCGCCCATCCCGCCCCTAACTCCGCCCAGTTCCGCCCATTCTCCGCCCCAT
GGCTGACTAATTTTTTTTATTTATGCAGAGGCCGAGGCCGCCTCGGCCTCTGAGCTATTCCAGAAGTAGT
GAGGAGGCTTTTTTGGAGGCCTAGGGACGTACCCAATTCGCCCTATAGTGAGTCGTATTACGCGCGCTCA
CTGGCCGTCGTTTTACAACGTCGTGACTGGGAAAACCCTGGCGTTACCCAACTTAATCGCCTTGCAGCAC
ATCCCCCTTTCGCCAGCTGGCGTAATAGCGAAGAGGCCCGCACCGATCGCCCTTCCCAACAGTTGCGCAG
CCTGAATGGCGAATGGG
[124 nt withheld, positions 7928-8051]
C
[91 nt withheld, positions 8053-8143]
A
[49 nt withheld, positions 8145-8193]
CCTTTGACGTTGGAGTCCACGTTCTTT
[37 nt withheld, positions 8221-8257]
ACCCTATCTCGGTCTATTCTTTTGATTTATAAGGGATTTTGCCGATTTCGGCCTATTGGTTAAAAAATGA
GCTGATTTAACAAAAATTTAACGCGAATTTTAACAAAATATTAACGCTTACAATTTAGGTGGCACTTTTC
GGGGAAATGTGCGCGGAACCCCTATTTGTTTATTTTTCTAAATACATTCAAATATGTATCCGCTCATGAG
ACAATAACCCTGATAAATGCTTCAATAATATTGAAAAAGGAAGAGTATGAGTATTCAACATTTCCGTGTC
GCCCTTATTCCCTTTTTTGCGGCATTTTGCCTTCCTGTTTTTGCTCACCCAGAAACGCTGGTGAAAGTAA
AAGATGCTGAAGATCAGTTGGGTGCACGAGTGGGTTACATCGAACTGGATCTCAACAGCGGTAAGATCCT
TGAGAGTTTTCGCCCCGAAGAACGTTTTCCAATGATGAGCACTTTTAAAGTTCTGCTATGTGGCGCGGTA
TTATCCCGTATTGACGCCGGGCAAGAGCAACTCGGTCGCCGCATACACTATTCTCAGAATGACTTGGTTG
AGTACTCACCAGTCACAGAAAAGCATCTTACGGATGGCATGACAGTAAGAGAATTATGCAGTGCTGCCAT
AACCATGAGTGATAACACTGCGGCCAACTTACTTCTGACAACGATCGGAGGACCGAAGGAGCTAACCGCT
TTTTTGCACAACATGGGGGATCATGTAACTCGCCTTGATCGTTGGGAACCGGAGCTGAATGAAGCCATAC
CAAACGACGAGCGTGACACCACGATGCCTGTAGCAATGGCAACAACGTTGCGCAAACTATTAACTGGCGA
ACTACTTACTCTAGCTTCCCGGCAACAATTAATAGACTGGATGGAGGCGGATAAAGTTGCAGGACCACTT
CTGCGCTCGGCCCTTCCGGCTGGCTGGTTTATTGCTGATAAATCTGGAGCCGGTGAGCGTGGGTCTCGCG
GTATCATTGCAGCACTGGGGCCAGATGGTAAGCCCTCCCGTATCGTAGTTATCTACACGACGGGGAGTCA
GGCAACTATGGATGAACGAAATAGACAGATCGCTGAGATAGGTGCCTCACTGATTAAGCATTGGTAACTG
TCAGACCAAGTTTACTCATATATACTTTAGATTGATTTAAAACTTCATTTTTAATTTAAAAGGATCTAGG
TGAAGATCCTTTTTGATAATCTCATGACCAAAATCCCTTAACGTGAGTTTTCGTTCCACTGAGCGTCAGA
CCCCGTAGAAAAGATCAAAGGATCTTCTTGAGATCCTTTTTTTCTGCGCGTAATCTGCTGCTTGCAAACA
AAAAAACCACCGCTACCAGCGGTGGTTTGTTTGCCGGATCAAGAGCTACCAACTCTTTTTCCGAAGGTAA
CTGGCTTCAGCAGAGCGCAGATACCAAATACTGTTCTTCTAGTGTAGCCGTAGTTAGGCCACCACTTCAA
GAACTCTGTAGCACCGCCTACATACCTCGCTCTGCTAATCCTGTTACCAGTGGCTGCTGCCAGTGGCGAT
AAGTCGTGTCTTACCGGGTTGGACTCAAGACGATAGTTACCGGATAAGGCGCAGCGGTCGGGCTGAACGG
GGGGTTCGTGCACACAGCCCAGCTTGGAGCGAACGACCTACACCGAACTGAGATACCTACAGCGTGAGCT
ATGAGAAAGCGCCACGCTTCCCGAAGGGAGAAAGGCGGACAGGTATCCGGTAAGCGGCAGGGTCGGAACA
GGAGAGCGCACGAGGGAGCTTCCAGGGGGAAACGCCTGGTATCTTTATAGTCCTGTCGGGTTTCGCCACC
TCTGACTTGAGCGTCGATTTTTGTGATGCTCGTCAGGGGGGCGGAGCCTATGGAAAAACGCCAGCAACGC
GGCCTTTTTACGGTTCCTGGCCTTTTGCTGGCCTTTTGCTCACATGTTCTTTCCTGCGTTATCCCCTGAT
TCTGTGGATAACCGTATTACCGCCTTTGAGTGAGCTGATACCGCTCGCCGCAGCCG
